Addgene plasmid #250075: pGEX-Chapsyn-110-PDZ-3
Purpose: Bacterial expression of Chapsyn-110 PDZ domain 3
Depositing lab: Mark Bedford. Depositing organization: University of Texas MD Anderson Cancer Center. Publication: PRMT5 C-terminal Phosphorylation Modulates a 14-3-3/PDZ Interaction Switch. Espejo AB, Gao G, Black K, Gayatri S, Veland N, Kim J, Chen T, Sudol M, Walker C, Bedford MT. J Biol Chem. 2017 Feb 10;292(6):2255-2265. doi: 10.1074/jbc.M116.760330. Epub 2016 Dec 28. PubMed 28031468.
Backbone
  Vector backbone: pGEX-4T-1
  Backbone size w/o insert (bp): 4900
  Vector type: Bacterial Expression
Growth in bacteria
  Bacterial resistance: Ampicillin, 100 μg/mL
  Growth temperature: 37°C
  Growth strain: DH5alpha
  Copy number: High Copy
Gene/Insert
  Gene/Insert name: Chapsyn-110 (3/3)
  Species: M. musculus (mouse)
  Insert size (bp): 264
  Mutation: None
  Entrez Gene: Dlg2 (a.k.a. A330103J02Rik, B230218P12Rik, B330007M19Rik, Dlgh2, Gm1197, Gm21505, PSD93)
  Cloning method: Restriction Enzyme; 5′ cloning site Unknown (unknown if destroyed)
Terms and licenses: Academic/Nonprofit Terms; Industry Terms: Not Available to Industry
Depositor comments: UniProt ID: Q91XM9
How to cite: pGEX-Chapsyn-110-PDZ-3 was a gift from Mark Bedford (Addgene plasmid # 250075 ; http://n2t.net/addgene:250075 ; RRID:Addgene_250075)
