[The description below was written by a language model from this plasmid's Addgene catalogue record and pLannotate feature annotations shown in this document.]
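Description:
pGEX-Chapsyn-110-PDZ-3 is a bacterial expression plasmid built on the pGEX-4T-1 backbone for producing the third PDZ domain of mouse Chapsyn-110 (also known as PSD-93, encoded by Dlg2) as a glutathione S-transferase fusion in E. coli. The sequenced plasmid is about 5.2 kb. It replicates from a ColE1/pMB1-type origin, is listed as high copy, and is selected with ampicillin through the β-lactamase gene and its native promoter. Short annotated fragments of bom, rop, an RSF-type origin, yciV and a lacZα segment with its lac promoter are backbone remnants and play no role in expression of the fusion.

The expression cassette consists of the hybrid tac promoter followed by a lac operator, driving the Schistosoma japonicum GST coding sequence. Just downstream, on the same strand, lies the 264 bp wild-type insert, which matches the recorded insert size. A plasmid-borne lacI gene with its own promoter supplies lac repressor, keeping transcription off until it is relieved by IPTG. The pGEX-4T series normally places a thrombin cleavage site between GST and the cloning region, though this site is not separately annotated here, and the cloning sites used are not recorded. The automated annotation labels the insert as a fragment of human DLG4 (PSD-95). This most likely reflects the close homology among PDZ domains of the DLG family rather than a different insert, since the catalogue entry identifies it as mouse Dlg2.

The GST tag allows the domain to be purified on glutathione resin. The associated publication concerns a phosphorylation-dependent 14-3-3/PDZ interaction switch at the PRMT5 C-terminus, which suggests use of the isolated domain in binding studies such as pull-downs or domain arrays.
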