Features (pLannotate 1.2.2; 18 found; start..end, strand, type, name):
      1..124     +  rep_origin     RSF ori (fragment): Plasmids containing the RSF 1030 origin of replication can be propagated in E. coli cells that contain additional plasmids with compatible origins.
    129..180     -  misc_feature   bom (fragment): basis of mobility region from pBR322
    187..264     +  promoter       lacI promoter: lacI
    265..1347    +  CDS            lacI: lac repressor; lacI; The lac repressor binds to the lac operator to inhibit transcription in E. coli. This inhibition can be relieved by adding lactose or isopropyl-β-D-thiogalactopyranoside (IPTG).
   1360..1381    +  protein_bind   CAP binding site: CAP binding activates transcription in the presence of cAMP. E. coli catabolite activator protein
   1396..1426    +  promoter       lac promoter: promoter for the E. coli lac operon
   1434..1450    +  protein_bind   lac operator: The lac repressor binds to the lac operator to inhibit transcription in E. coli. This inhibition can be relieved by adding lactose or isopropyl-β-D-thiogalactopyranoside (IPTG). lac repressor encoded by lacI
   1470..1643    +  CDS            lacZα: LacZα fragment of β-galactosidase; lacZ fragment
   1907..2023    -  CDS            yciV (fragment): RNAAM_ECOLI - Also known as trpH From Escherichia coli (strain K12).
   2099..2127    +  promoter       tac promoter: strong E. coli promoter; hybrid between the trp and lac UV5 promoters
   2135..2151    +  protein_bind   lac operator: The lac repressor binds to the lac operator to inhibit transcription in E. coli. This inhibition can be relieved by adding lactose or isopropyl-β-D-thiogalactopyranoside (IPTG). lac repressor encoded by lacI
   2174..2827    +  CDS            GST26_SCHJA: Experimental evidence at protein level: Swiss-Prot protein existence level 1. GST isoenzymes appear to play a central role in the parasite detoxification system. Other functions are also suspected including a role in increasing the solubility of haematin in the parasite gut. From Schistosoma japonicum (Blood fluke).
   2840..3103    +  CDS            DLG4 (fragment): DLG4_HUMAN - Also known as PSD95. Experimental evidence at protein level: Swiss-Prot protein existence level 1. Postsynaptic scaffolding protein that plays a critical role in synaptogenesis and synaptic plasticity by providing a platform for the postsynaptic clustering of crucial synaptic proteins. Interacts with the cytoplasmic tail of NMDA receptor subunits and shaker-type potassium channels. Required for synaptic plasticity associated with NMDA receptor signaling. Overexpression or depletion of DLG4 changes the ratio of excitatory to inhibitory synapses in hippocampal neurons. May reduce th
   3130..3169    +  CDS            rop (fragment): Rop protein, which maintains plasmids at low copy number; rop
   3271..3311    +  misc_feature   bom (fragment): basis of mobility region from pBR322
   3416..3520    +  promoter       AmpR promoter: bla
   3521..4381    +  CDS            AmpR: β-lactamase; bla; confers resistance to ampicillin, carbenicillin, and related antibiotics
   4552..5140    +  rep_origin     ori: high-copy-number ColE1/pMB1/pBR322/pUC origin of replication
>Addgene plasmid #250075 | pGEX-Chapsyn-110-PDZ-3 | addgene full sequence | sequence record 498104 | Addgene NGS Result
ATGTTCTTTCCTGCGTTATCCCCTGATTCTGTGGATAACCGTATTACCGCCTTTGAGTGAGCTGATACCG
CTCGCCGCAGCCGAACGACCGAGCGCAGCGAGTCAGTGAGCGAGGAAGCGGAAGAGCGCCTGATGCGGTA
TTTTCTCCTTACGCATCTGTGCGGTATTTCACACCGCATAAATTCCGACACCATCGAATGGCGCAAAACC
TTTCGCGGTATGGCATGATAGCGCCCGGAAGAGAGTCAATTCAGGGTGGTGAATGTGAAACCAGTAACGT
TATACGATGTCGCAGAGTATGCCGGTGTCTCTTATCAGACCGTTTCCCGCGTGGTGAACCAGGCCAGCCA
CGTTTCTGCGAAAACGCGGGAAAAAGTGGAAGCGGCGATGGCGGAGCTGAATTACATTCCCAACCGCGTG
GCACAACAACTGGCGGGCAAACAGTCGTTGCTGATTGGCGTTGCCACCTCCAGTCTGGCCCTGCACGCGC
CGTCGCAAATTGTCGCGGCGATTAAATCTCGCGCCGATCAACTGGGTGCCAGCGTGGTGGTGTCGATGGT
AGAACGAAGCGGCGTCGAAGCCTGTAAAGCGGCGGTGCACAATCTTCTCGCGCAACGCGTCAGTGGGCTG
ATCATTAACTATCCGCTGGATGACCAGGATGCCATTGCTGTGGAAGCTGCCTGCACTAATGTTCCGGCGT
TATTTCTTGATGTCTCTGACCAGACACCCATCAACAGTATTATTTTCTCCCATGAAGACGGTACGCGACT
GGGCGTGGAGCATCTGGTCGCATTGGGTCACCAGCAAATCGCGCTGTTAGCGGGCCCATTAAGTTCTGTC
TCGGCGCGTCTGCGTCTGGCTGGCTGGCATAAATATCTCACTCGCAATCAAATTCAGCCGATAGCGGAAC
GGGAAGGCGACTGGAGTGCCATGTCCGGTTTTCAACAAACCATGCAAATGCTGAATGAGGGCATCGTTCC
CACTGCGATGCTGGTTGCCAACGATCAGATGGCGCTGGGCGCAATGCGCGCCATTACCGAGTCCGGGCTG
CGCGTTGGTGCGGATATCTCGGTAGTGGGATACGACGATACCGAAGACAGCTCATGTTATATCCCGCCGT
TAACCACCATCAAACAGGATTTTCGCCTGCTGGGGCAAACCAGCGTGGACCGCTTGCTGCAACTCTCTCA
GGGCCAGGCGGTGAAGGGCAATCAGCTGTTGCCCGTCTCACTGGTGAAAAGAAAAACCACCCTGGCGCCC
AATACGCAAACCGCCTCTCCCCGCGCGTTGGCCGATTCATTAATGCAGCTGGCACGACAGGTTTCCCGAC
TGGAAAGCGGGCAGTGAGCGCAACGCAATTAATGTAAGTTAGCTCACTCATTAGGCACCCCAGGCTTTAC
ACTTTATGCTTCCGGCTCGTATGTTGTGTGGAATTGTGAGCGGATAACAATTTCACACAGGAAACAGCTA
TGACCATGATTACGGATTCACTGGCCGTCGTTTTACAACGTCGTGACTGGGAAAACCCTGGCGTTACCCA
ACTTAATCGCCTTGCAGCACATCCCCCTTTCGCCAGCTGGCGTAATAGCGAAGAGGCCCGCACCGATCGC
CCTTCCCAACAGTTGCGCAGCCTGAATGGCGAATGGCGCTTTGCCTGGTTTCCGGCACCAGAAGCGGTGC
CGGAAAGCTGGCTGGAGTGCGATCTTCCTGAGGCCGATACTGTCGTCGTCCCCTCAAACTGGCAGATGCA
CGGTTACGATGCGCCCATCTACACCAACGTGACCTATCCCATTACGGTCAATCCGCCGTTTGTTCCCACG
GAGAATCCGACGGGTTGTTACTCGCTCACATTTAATGTTGATGAAAGCTGGCTACAGGAAGGCCAGACGC
GAATTATTTTTGATGGCGTTGGAATTAGCTTATCGACTGCACGGTGCACCAATGCTTCTGGCGTCAGGCA
GCCATCGGAAGCTGTGGTATGGCTGTGCAGGTCGTAAATCACTGCATAATTCGTGTCGCTCAAGGCGCAC
TCCCGTTCTGGATAATGTTTTTTGCGCCGACATCATAACGGTTCTGGCAAATATTCTGAAATGAGCTGTT
GACAATTAATCATCGGCTCGTATAATGTGTGGAATTGTGAGCGGATAACAATTTCACACAGGAAACAGTA
TTCATGTCCCCTATACTAGGTTATTGGAAAATTAAGGGCCTTGTGCAACCCACTCGACTTCTTTTGGAAT
ATCTTGAAGAAAAATATGAAGAGCATTTGTATGAGCGCGATGAAGGTGATAAATGGCGAAACAAAAAGTT
TGAATTGGGTTTGGAGTTTCCCAATCTTCCTTATTATATTGATGGTGATGTTAAATTAACACAGTCTATG
GCCATCATACGTTATATAGCTGACAAGCACAACATGTTGGGTGGTTGTCCAAAAGAGCGTGCAGAGATTT
CAATGCTTGAAGGAGCGGTTTTGGATATTAGATACGGTGTTTCGAGAATTGCATATAGTAAAGACTTTGA
AACTCTCAAAGTTGATTTTCTTAGCAAGCTACCTGAAATGCTGAAAATGTTCGAAGATCGTTTATGTCAT
AAAACATATTTAAATGGTGATCATGTAACCCATCCTGACTTCATGTTGTATGACGCTCTTGATGTTGTTT
TATACATGGACCCAATGTGCCTGGATGCGTTCCCAAAATTAGTTTGTTTTAAAAAACGTATTGAAGCTAT
CCCACAAATTGATAAGTACTTGAAATCCAGCAAGTATATAGCATGGCCTTTGCAGGGCTGGCAAGCCACG
TTTGGTGGTGGCGACCATCCTCCAAAATCGGATCTGGTTCCGCGTGGATCCAAAGTTGTGTTACATAAAG
GTAGTACGGGCTTAGGTTTTAATATCGTTGGTGGCGAAGATGGCGAAGGCATCTTTGTTAGCTTTATCCT
GGCAGGCGGTCCTGCTGATCTGAGCGGTGAACTACAGCGCGGCGATCAGATTCTGAGTGTGAATGGTATT
GACCTGCGTGGTGCGTCTCATGAACAGGCCGCTGCTGCCCTGAAAGGTGCGGGTCAGACCGTGACAATTA
TTGCACAGTATCAGCCTCTCGAGCGGCCGCATCGTGACTGACTGACGATCTGCCTCGCGCGTTTCGGTGA
TGACGGTGAAAACCTCTGACACATGCAGCTCCCGGAGACGGTCACAGCTTGTCTGTAAGCGGATGCCGGG
AGCAGACAAGCCCGTCAGGGCGCGTCAGCGGGTGTTGGCGGGTGTCGGGGCGCAGCCATGACCCAGTCAC
GTAGCGATAGCGGAGTGTATAATTCTTGAAGACGAAAGGGCCTCGTGATACGCCTATTTTTATAGGTTAA
TGTCATGATAATAATGGTTTCTTAGACGTCAGGTGGCACTTTTCGGGGAAATGTGCGCGGAACCCCTATT
TGTTTATTTTTCTAAATACATTCAAATATGTATCCGCTCATGAGACAATAACCCTGATAAATGCTTCAAT
AATATTGAAAAAGGAAGAGTATGAGTATTCAACATTTCCGTGTCGCCCTTATTCCCTTTTTTGCGGCATT
TTGCCTTCCTGTTTTTGCTCACCCAGAAACGCTGGTGAAAGTAAAAGATGCTGAAGATCAGTTGGGTGCA
CGAGTGGGTTACATCGAACTGGATCTCAACAGCGGTAAGATCCTTGAGAGTTTTCGCCCCGAAGAACGTT
TTCCAATGATGAGCACTTTTAAAGTTCTGCTATGTGGCGCGGTATTATCCCGTGTTGACGCCGGGCAAGA
GCAACTCGGTCGCCGCATACACTATTCTCAGAATGACTTGGTTGAGTACTCACCAGTCACAGAAAAGCAT
CTTACGGATGGCATGACAGTAAGAGAATTATGCAGTGCTGCCATAACCATGAGTGATAACACTGCGGCCA
ACTTACTTCTGACAACGATCGGAGGACCGAAGGAGCTAACCGCTTTTTTGCACAACATGGGGGATCATGT
AACTCGCCTTGATCGTTGGGAACCGGAGCTGAATGAAGCCATACCAAACGACGAGCGTGACACCACGATG
CCTGCAGCAATGGCAACAACGTTGCGCAAACTATTAACTGGCGAACTACTTACTCTAGCTTCCCGGCAAC
AATTAATAGACTGGATGGAGGCGGATAAAGTTGCAGGACCACTTCTGCGCTCGGCCCTTCCGGCTGGCTG
GTTTATTGCTGATAAATCTGGAGCCGGTGAGCGTGGGTCTCGCGGTATCATTGCAGCACTGGGGCCAGAT
GGTAAGCCCTCCCGTATCGTAGTTATCTACACGACGGGGAGTCAGGCAACTATGGATGAACGAAATAGAC
AGATCGCTGAGATAGGTGCCTCACTGATTAAGCATTGGTAACTGTCAGACCAAGTTTACTCATATATACT
TTAGATTGATTTAAAACTTCATTTTTAATTTAAAAGGATCTAGGTGAAGATCCTTTTTGATAATCTCATG
ACCAAAATCCCTTAACGTGAGTTTTCGTTCCACTGAGCGTCAGACCCCGTAGAAAAGATCAAAGGATCTT
CTTGAGATCCTTTTTTTCTGCGCGTAATCTGCTGCTTGCAAACAAAAAAACCACCGCTACCAGCGGTGGT
TTGTTTGCCGGATCAAGAGCTACCAACTCTTTTTCCGAAGGTAACTGGCTTCAGCAGAGCGCAGATACCA
AATACTGTCCTTCTAGTGTAGCCGTAGTTAGGCCACCACTTCAAGAACTCTGTAGCACCGCCTACATACC
TCGCTCTGCTAATCCTGTTACCAGTGGCTGCTGCCAGTGGCGATAAGTCGTGTCTTACCGGGTTGGACTC
AAGACGATAGTTACCGGATAAGGCGCAGCGGTCGGGCTGAACGGGGGGTTCGTGCACACAGCCCAGCTTG
GAGCGAACGACCTACACCGAACTGAGATACCTACAGCGTGAGCTATGAGAAAGCGCCACGCTTCCCGAAG
GGAGAAAGGCGGACAGGTATCCGGTAAGCGGCAGGGTCGGAACAGGAGAGCGCACGAGGGAGCTTCCAGG
GGGAAACGCCTGGTATCTTTATAGTCCTGTCGGGTTTCGCCACCTCTGACTTGAGCGTCGATTTTTGTGA
TGCTCGTCAGGGGGGCGGAGCCTATGGAAAAACGCCAGCAACGCGGCCTTTTTACGGTTCCTGGCCTTTT
GCTGGCCTTTTGCTCAC
